>Addgene plasmid #220693 | AiP2026 - pAAV-AiE2498m-minBG-SYFP2-WPRE-BGHpA | addgene full sequence | sequence record 462020 | Addgene NGS Result
CCTGCAGGCAGCTGCGCGCTCGCTCGCTCACTGAGGCCGCCCGGGCGTCGGGCGACCTTTGGTCGCCCGG
CCTCAGTGAGCGAGCGAGCGCGCAGAGAGGGAGTGGCCAACTCCATCACTAGGGGTTCCTGCGGCCGCAC
GCGTGGAGACAGGAATTGTGAATGAATCATCTTTCTCCCTTTGTTCCCTGTCAAACTTACTGCAGCACAC
AACTTTGGTGAAAGTCTATGGTGATCCTTCTCTGAGAGATGGATGTCTGTCTGCCTGATGGCAGAAATAA
GTCCACAGTGGCTGGTAAAGCCCCCAAAGAAGTCATTGCGAGCTTCTTGATGTCAAATGTGTGTCTGCTC
ATTAAAAATATTTTGTGTAATTTTCCAGGGATGGAACTGTAGAATCTACTGACAATCTAGTCACAACTTT
TGGAACAATTCTGTTGGACTCTTACAGTCATGTTTTATTCATTTGTAGCCAAACTCTGAGCAATGTGCAG
TTTCTTAGCTTTTAATCCTATTTACAGGGACATGAATAGAAGCTTAAGTTTAAGAGAGATTTAATGAAAT
ATAGACTTGTGCGTGTAATCTGTTCATTTTATTTTACTGTTTATAACATTTATTTATTTACCTACTTGCA
TTGGAGTGTCCATGCCATGGCATGCACATAGAGTTCAGGGGACAGCTTTGTTGTGGTTGGTCTTTTCCAT
CTATCAAGTGTGTTCCAGAGATTGCTTCTAGGCTGTCAGGAATGGTAATGCCTGCCTTTATCTGCTGGGT
CTTCTTGATGGTCTCTGATTGGTTTTTATATAAGAAATATGTCTTGGGTCATGGTCCAACCATTTGAAAG
ACACTGTAGTTCAAACTTTGTTGTGTTAAACATTTGTTAGGCATCAAAGGAAAGCATACCTCTAAAAGAT
TATAAATCCATTTATAAAACCAGGGCAAAAGGAGTTAATTTAACCATGAGCAGCAAAAGTCTTTAAACTG
TTAAGCAGGAGCTGAAAGACAGCCACTCAGTAAATATACCACAGCTGCCTGTCTTTCGAGCCAGGCAGCT
TTTCTTCAGGCCTGCCCAGGGTAGTCATGCGCCTCCATTTGTATACGGAGCTCGGGCTGGGCATAAAAGT
CAGGGCAGAGCCATCTATTGCTTACATTTGCTTCTGGGATCCAGATCTTTCGAAGCTAGCGCTACCGGTC
GCCACCATGGTGAGCAAGGGCGAGGAGCTGTTCACCGGGGTGGTGCCCATCCTGGTCGAGCTGGACGGCG
ACGTAAACGGCCACAAGTTCAGCGTGTCCGGCGAGGGCGAGGGCGATGCCACCTACGGCAAGCTGACCCT
GAAGCTGATCTGCACCACCGGCAAGCTGCCCGTGCCCTGGCCCACCCTCGTGACCACCCTGGGCTACGGC
GTGCAGTGCTTCGCCCGCTACCCCGACCACATGAAGCAGCACGACTTCTTCAAGTCCGCCATGCCCGAAG
GCTACGTCCAGGAGCGCACCATCTTCTTCAAGGACGACGGCAACTACAAGACCCGCGCCGAGGTGAAGTT
CGAGGGCGACACCCTGGTGAACCGCATCGAGCTGAAGGGCATCGACTTCAAGGAGGACGGCAACATCCTG
GGGCACAAGCTGGAGTACAACTACAACAGCCACAACGTCTATATCACCGCCGACAAGCAGAAGAACGGCA
TCAAGGCCAACTTCAAGATCCGCCACAACATCGAGGACGGCGGCGTGCAGCTCGCCGACCACTACCAGCA
GAACACCCCCATCGGCGACGGCCCCGTGCTGCTGCCCGACAACCACTACCTGAGCTACCAGTCCAAGCTG
AGCAAAGACCCCAACGAGAAGCGCGATCACATGGTCCTGCTGGAGTTCGTGACCGCCGCCGGGATCACTC
TCGGCATGGACGAGCTGTACAAGTAAGTCGACGGCGCGCCGCGGCCGCGAATTCGATATCATAATCAACC
TCTGGATTACAAAATTTGTGAAAGATTGACTGGTATTCTTAACTATGTTGCTCCTTTTACGCTATGTGGA
TACGCTGCTTTAATGCCTTTGTATCATGCTATTGCTTCCCGTATGGCTTTCATTTTCTCCTCCTTGTATA
AATCCTGGTTAGTTCTTGCCACGGCGGAACTCATCGCCGCCTGCCTTGCCCGCTGCTGGACAGGGGCTCG
GCTGTTGGGCACTGACAATTCCGTGGCTCGAGAGATCTTCGACTGTGCCTTCTAGTTGCCAGCCATCTGT
TGTTTGCCCCTCCCCCGTGCCTTCCTTGACCCTGGAAGGTGCCACTCCCACTGTCCTTTCCTAATAAAAT
GAGGAAATTGCATCGCATTGTCTGAGTAGGTGTCATTCTATTCTGGGGGGTGGGGTGGGGCAGGACAGCA
AGGGGGAGGATTGGGAAGACAATAGCAGGCATGAGATCTCACGTGCGGACCGAGCGGCCGCAGGAACCCC
TAGTGATGGAGTTGGCCACTCCCTCTCTGCGCGCTCGCTCGCTCACTGAGGCCGGGCGACCAAAGGTCGC
CCGACGCCCGGGCTTTGCCCGGGCGGCCTCAGTGAGCGAGCGAGCGCGCAGCTGCCTGCAGGGGCGCCTG
ATGCGGTATTTTCTCCTTACGCATCTGTGCGGTATTTCACACCGCATA
[95 nt withheld, positions 2639-2733]
T
[46 nt withheld, positions 2735-2780]
C
[141 nt withheld, positions 2782-2922]
CCTTTGACGTTGGAGTCCACGTTCTTT
[37 nt withheld, positions 2950-2986]
ACTCTATCTCGGGCTATTCTTTTGATTTATAAGGGATTTTGCCGATTTCGGTCTATTGGTTAAAAAATGA
GCTGATTTAACAAAAATTTAACGCGAATTTTAACAAAATATTAACGTTTACAATTTTATGGTGCACTCTC
AGTACAATCTGCTCTGATGCCGCATAGTTAAGCCAGCCCCGACACCCGCCAACACCCGCTGACGCGCCCT
GACGGGCTTGTCTGCTCCCGGCATCCGCTTACAGACAAGCTGTGACCGTCTCCGGGAGCTGCATGTGTCA
GAGGTTTTCACCGTCATCACCGAAACGCGCGAGACGAAAGGGCCTCGTGATACGCCTATTTTTATAGGTT
AATGTCATGATAATAATGGTTTCTTAGACGTCAGGTGGCACTTTTCGGGGAAATGTGCGCGGAACCCCTA
TTTGTTTATTTTTCTAAATACATTCAAATATGTATCCGCTCATGAGACAATAACCCTGATAAATGCTTCA
ATAATATTGAAAAAGGAAGAGTATGAGTATTCAACATTTCCGTGTCGCCCTTATTCCCTTTTTTGCGGCA
TTTTGCCTTCCTGTTTTTGCTCACCCAGAAACGCTGGTGAAAGTAAAAGATGCTGAAGATCAGTTGGGTG
CACGAGTGGGTTACATCGAACTGGATCTCAACAGCGGTAAGATCCTTGAGAGTTTTCGCCCCGAAGAACG
TTTTCCAATGATGAGCACTTTTAAAGTTCTGCTATGTGGCGCGGTATTATCCCGTATTGACGCCGGGCAA
GAGCAACTCGGTCGCCGCATACACTATTCTCAGAATGACTTGGTTGAGTACTCACCAGTCACAGAAAAGC
ATCTTACGGATGGCATGACAGTAAGAGAATTATGCAGTGCTGCCATAACCATGAGTGATAACACTGCGGC
CAACTTACTTCTGACAACGATCGGAGGACCGAAGGAGCTAACCGCTTTTTTGCACAACATGGGGGATCAT
GTAACTCGCCTTGATCGTTGGGAACCGGAGCTGAATGAAGCCATACCAAACGACGAGCGTGACACCACGA
TGCCTGTAGCAATGGCAACAACGTTGCGCAAACTATTAACTGGCGAACTACTTACTCTAGCTTCCCGGCA
ACAATTAATAGACTGGATGGAGGCGGATAAAGTTGCAGGACCACTTCTGCGCTCGGCCCTTCCGGCTGGC
TGGTTTATTGCTGATAAATCTGGAGCCGGTGAGCGTGGGTCTCGCGGTATCATTGCAGCACTGGGGCCAG
ATGGTAAGCCCTCCCGTATCGTAGTTATCTACACGACGGGGAGTCAGGCAACTATGGATGAACGAAATAG
ACAGATCGCTGAGATAGGTGCCTCACTGATTAAGCATTGGTAACTGTCAGACCAAGTTTACTCATATATA
CTTTAGATTGATTTAAAACTTCATTTTTAATTTAAAAGGATCTAGGTGAAGATCCTTTTTGATAATCTCA
TGACCAAAATCCCTTAACGTGAGTTTTCGTTCCACTGAGCGTCAGACCCCGTAGAAAAGATCAAAGGATC
TTCTTGAGATCCTTTTTTTCTGCGCGTAATCTGCTGCTTGCAAACAAAAAAACCACCGCTACCAGCGGTG
GTTTGTTTGCCGGATCAAGAGCTACCAACTCTTTTTCCGAAGGTAACTGGCTTCAGCAGAGCGCAGATAC
CAAATACTGTTCTTCTAGTGTAGCCGTAGTTAGGCCACCACTTCAAGAACTCTGTAGCACCGCCTACATA
CCTCGCTCTGCTAATCCTGTTACCAGTGGCTGCTGCCAGTGGCGATAAGTCGTGTCTTACCGGGTTGGAC
TCAAGACGATAGTTACCGGATAAGGCGCAGCGGTCGGGCTGAACGGGGGGTTCGTGCACACAGCCCAGCT
TGGAGCGAACGACCTACACCGAACTGAGATACCTACAGCGTGAGCTATGAGAAAGCGCCACGCTTCCCGA
AGGGAGAAAGGCGGACAGGTATCCGGTAAGCGGCAGGGTCGGAACAGGAGAGCGCACGAGGGAGCTTCCA
GGGGGAAACGCCTGGTATCTTTATAGTCCTGTCGGGTTTCGCCACCTCTGACTTGAGCGTCGATTTTTGT
GATGCTCGTCAGGGGGGCGGAGCCTATGGAAAAACGCCAGCAACGCGGCCTTTTTACGGTTCCTGGCCTT
TTGCTGGCCTTTTGCTCACATGT
Features (pLannotate 1.2.2; 14 found; start..end, strand, type, name):
     12..39      +  repeat_region  AAV2 ITR (fragment): inverted terminal repeat of adeno-associated virus serotype 2 inverted
     68..95      +  repeat_region  AAV2 ITR (fragment): inverted terminal repeat of adeno-associated virus serotype 2 inverted
   1197..1913    +  CDS            SYFP2: SYFP2 is a basic (constitutively fluorescent) yellow fluorescent protein published in 2006, derived from Aequorea victoria. It is reported to be a very rapidly-maturing monomer with moderate acid sensitivity.
   1953..2110    +  misc_feature   WPRE (fragment): woodchuck hepatitis virus posttranscriptional regulatory element
   2116..2196    +  misc_feature   WPRE (fragment): woodchuck hepatitis virus posttranscriptional regulatory element
   2213..2324    +  polyA_signal   bGH poly(A) signal: bovine growth hormone polyadenylation signal
   2442..2582    +  repeat_region  AAV2 ITR: inverted terminal repeat of adeno-associated virus serotype 2 inverted
   2587..2638    -  misc_feature   bom (fragment): basis of mobility region from pBR322
   2657..3112    +  rep_origin     f1 ori (sequence partly withheld): f1 bacteriophage origin of replication; arrow indicates direction of (+) strand synthesis
   3113..3162    -  misc_feature   bom (fragment): basis of mobility region from pBR322
   3264..3299    -  CDS            rop (fragment): Rop protein, which maintains plasmids at low copy number; rop
   3394..3498    +  promoter       AmpR promoter: bla
   3499..4359    +  CDS            AmpR: β-lactamase; bla; confers resistance to ampicillin, carbenicillin, and related antibiotics
   4530..5118    +  rep_origin     ori: high-copy-number ColE1/pMB1/pBR322/pUC origin of replication
