[The description below was written by a language model from this plasmid's Addgene catalogue record and pLannotate feature annotations shown in this document.]
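Description:
AiP2026 - pAAV-AiE2498m-minBG-SYFP2-WPRE-BGHpA is an AAV transfer plasmid of about 5.2 kb built on a pAAV2 backbone and designed for packaging into recombinant adeno-associated virus for delivery to brain tissue. In bacteria it is maintained through a high-copy ColE1/pUC-type origin and selected with ampicillin via the β-lactamase gene and its own promoter. An f1 phage origin is also present, along with small remnants of pBR322 bom and rop sequences. The recombination-reduced growth strain listed in the record is consistent with the need to keep the AAV2 inverted terminal repeats intact. The annotation detects one complete ITR downstream of the cassette and only short ITR fragments at the upstream end, which may simply reflect how the repeat was read or matched in the sequencing result.

Between the ITRs sits a single reporter cassette. The enhancer AiE2498m is placed upstream of minBG, a minimal promoter, so that transcription depends largely on the activity of the enhancer in a given cell type. Neither the enhancer nor minBG is picked up by the automated feature table, but they presumably occupy the unannotated region preceding the coding sequence. The enhancer appears to have been inserted by Gibson assembly between retained MluI and SgrAI sites. The expressed product is SYFP2, a rapidly maturing monomeric yellow fluorescent protein derived from Aequorea victoria. It is followed by a WPRE (annotated as two fragments) to boost transcript stability and expression, and by the bovine growth hormone polyadenylation signal. The construct belongs to a collection of enhancer AAVs for genetic access to cortical cell types and serves to label specific brain cell populations, though the record does not state which population this enhancer targets.
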