Addgene plasmid #220693: AiP2026 - pAAV-AiE2498m-minBG-SYFP2-WPRE-BGHpA
Purpose: AiE2498m is an enhancer sequence, designed to drive AAV-mediated transgene expression in specific populations of brain cells
Depositing lab: Allen Institute for Brain Science & Bosiljka Tasic. Depositing organization: Allen Institute. Publication: A suite of enhancer AAVs and transgenic mouse lines for genetic access to cortical cell types. Ben-Simon Y, Hooper M, Narayan S, Daigle TL, Dwivedi D, Way SW, Oster A, Stafford DA, Mich JK, Taormina MJ, Martinez RA, Opitz-Araya X, Roth JR, Alexander JR, Allen S, Amster A, Arbuckle J, Ayala A, Baker PM, Bakken TE, Barcelli T, Barta S, Bendrick J, Bertagnolli D, Bielstein C, Bishwakarma P, Bowlus J, Boyer G, Brouner K, Casian B, Casper T, Chakka AB, Chakrabarty R, Chance RK, Chavan S, Clark M, Colbert K, Collman F, Daniel S, Departee M, DiValentin P, Donadio N, Dotson N, Egdorf T, Fliss T, Gabitto M, Garcia J, Gary A, Gasperini M, Gloe J, Goldy J, Gore BB, Graybuck L, Greisman N, Haeseleer F, Halterman C, Haradon Z, Hastings SD, Helback O, Ho W, Hockemeyer D, Huang C, Huff S, Hunker A, Johansen N, Jones D, Juneau Z, Kalmbach B, Kannan M, Khem S, Kussick E, Kutsal R, Larsen R, Lee C, Lee AY, Leibly M, Lenz GH, Li S, Liang E, Lusk N, Madigan Z, Malloy J, Malone J, McCue R, Melchor J, Mollenkopf T, Moosman S, Morin E, Newman D, Ng L, Ngo K, Omstead V, Otto S, Oyama A, Pena N, Pham T, Phillips E, Pom CA, Potekhina L, Ransford S, Ray PL, Rette D, Reynoldson C, Rimorin C, Rocha D, Ruiz A, Sanchez REA, Sawyer L, Sedeno-Cortes A, Sevigny JP, Shapovalova N, Shepard N, Shulga L, Sigler AR, Siverts L, Soliman S, Somasundaram S, Staats B, Stewart K, Szelenyi E, Tieu M, Trader C, Tran A, van Velthoven CTJ, Walker M, Wang Y, Weed N, Wirthlin M, Wood T, Wynalda B, Yao Z, Zhou T, Ariza J, Dee N, Reding M, Ronellenfitch K, Mufti S, Sunkin SM, Smith KA, Esposito L, Waters J, Thyagarajan B, Yao S, Lein ES, Zeng H, Levi BP, Ngai J, Ting JT, Tasic B. Cell. 2025 May 16:S0092-8674(25)00513-6. doi: 10.1016/j.cell.2025.05.002. PubMed 40403729.
Backbone
  Vector backbone: pAAV2
  Vector type: AAV
Growth in bacteria
  Bacterial resistance: Ampicillin, 100 μg/mL
  Growth temperature: 37°C
  Growth strain: NEB Stable
  Copy number: High Copy
Gene/Insert
  Gene/Insert name: SYFP2
  Species: Synthetic
  Promoter: minBG
  Cloning method: Gibson Cloning
Terms and licenses: Academic/Nonprofit Terms; Industry Terms: Not Available to Industry
Depositor comments: 5' Cloning Site: MluI (not destroyed), 3' Cloning Site: SgrAI (not destroyed). Please visit https://doi.org/10.1101/2024.06.10.597244 for bioRxiv preprint.
How to cite: AiP2026 - pAAV-AiE2498m-minBG-SYFP2-WPRE-BGHpA was a gift from Allen Institute for Brain Science & Bosiljka Tasic (Addgene plasmid # 220693 ; http://n2t.net/addgene:220693 ; RRID:Addgene_220693)
